>Addgene plasmid #208392 | Lenti-sgRNA-Cre-GpNLuc-sgmATM | addgene full sequence | sequence record 412463 | Addgene NGS Result
AAAAAAAATTAGTCAGCCATGGGGCGGAGAATGGGCGGAACTGGGCGGAGTTAGGGGCGGGATGGGCGGA
GTTAGGGGCGGGACTATGGTTGCTGACTAATTGAGATGCATGCTTTGCATACTTCTGCCTGCTGGGGAGC
CTGGGGACTTTCCACACCTGGTTGCTGACTAATTGAGATGCATGCTTTGCATACTTCTGCCTGCTGGGGA
GCCTGGGGACTTTCCACACCCTAACTGACACACATTCCACAGAATTAATTCGCGTTAAATTTTTGTTAAA
TCAGCTCATTTTTTAACCAATAGGCCGAAATCGGCAAAATCCCTTATAAATCAAAAGAATAGACCGAGAT
AGGGT
[37 nt withheld, positions 356-392]
AAAGAACGTGGACTCCAACGTCAAAGG
[49 nt withheld, positions 420-468]
T
[91 nt withheld, positions 470-560]
G
[124 nt withheld, positions 562-685]
GGGGATACCCCCTAGAGCCCCAGCTGGTTCTTTCCGCCTCAGAAGCCATAGAGCCCACCGCATCCCCAGC
ATGCCTGCTATTGTCTTCCCAATCCTCCCCCTTGCTGTCCTGCCCCACCCCACCCCCCAGAATAGAATGA
CACCTACTCAGACAATGCGATGCAATTTCCTCATTTTATTAGGAAAGGACAGTGGGAGTGGCACCTTCCA
GGGTCAAGGAAGGCACGGGGGAGGGGCAAACAACAGATGGCTGGCAACTAGAAGGCACAGTCGAGGCTGA
TCAGCGGGTTTAAACGGGCCCTGCTAGAGATTTTCCACACTGACTAAAAGGGTCTGAGGGATCTCTAGTT
ACCAGAGTCACACAACAGACGGGCACACACTACTTGAAGCACTCAAGGCAAGCTTTATTGAGGCTTAAGC
AGTGGGTTCCCTAGTTAGCCAGAGAGCTCCCAGGCTCAGATCTGGTCTAACCAGAGAGACCCAGTACAAG
CAAAAAGCAGATCTTGTCTTCGTTGGGAGTGAATTAGCCCTTCCAGTCCCCCCTTTTCTTTTAAAAAGTG
GCTAAGATCTACAGCTGCCTTGTAAGTCATTGGTCTTAAAGTCGACGCGGGGAGGCGGCCCAAAGGGAGA
TCCGACTCGTCTGAGGGCGAAGGCGAAGACGCGGAAGAGGCCGCAGAGCCGGCAGCAGGCCGCGGGAAGG
AAGGTCCGCTGGATTGAGGGCCGAAGGGACGTAGCAGAAGGACGTCCCGCGCAGAATCCAGGTGGCAACA
CAGGCGAGCAGCCAAGGAAAGGACGATGATTTCCCCGACAACACCACGGAATTGTCAGTGCCCAACAGCC
GAGCCCCTGTCCAGCAGCGGGCAAGGCAGGCGGCGATGAGTTCCGCCGTGGCAATAGGGAGGGGGAAAGC
GAAAGTCCCGGAAAGGAGCTGACAGGTGGTGGCAATGCCCCAACCAGTGGGGGTTGCGTCAGCAAACACA
GTGCACACCACGCCACGTTGCCTGACAACGGGCCACAACTCCTCATAAAGAGACAGCAACCAGGATTTAT
ACAAGGAGGAGAAAATGAAAGCCATACGGGAAGCAATAGCATGATACAAAGGCATTAAAGCAGCGTATCC
ACATAGCGTAAAAGGAGCAACATAGTTAAGAATACCAGTCAATCTTTCACAAATTTTGTAATCCAGAGGT
TGATTGTCGACTTAACGCGTTTACGCCAGAATGCGTTCGCACAGCCGCCAGCCGGTCACTCCGTTGATGG
TTACTCGGAACAGCAGGGAGCCGTCGGGGTTGATCAGGCGCTCGTCGATAATTTTGTTGCCGTTCCACAG
GGTCCCTGTTACAGTGATCTTTTTGCCGTCGAACACGGCGATGCCTTCATACGGCCGTCCGAAATAGTCG
ATCATGTTCGGCGTAACCCCGTCGATTACCAGTGTGCCATAGTGCAGGATCACCTTAAAGTGATGATCAT
CCACAGGGTACACCACCTTAAAAATTTTTTCGATCTGGCCCATTTGGTCGCCGCTCAGACCTTCATACGG
GATGATGACATGGATGTCGATCTTCAGCCCATTTTCACCGCTCAGGACAATCCTTTGGATCGGAGTTACG
GACACCCCGAGATTCTGAAACAAACTGGACACACCTCCCTGTTCAAGGACTTGGTCCAGGTTGTAGCCGG
CTGTCTGTCGCCAGTCCCCAACGAAATCTTCGAGTGTGAAGACCATACCTCCGGAGATATCCTTGTACAG
CTCGTCCATGCCGAGAGTGATCCCGGCGGCGGTCACGAACTCCAGCAGGACCATGTGATCGCGCTTCTCG
TTGGGGTCTTTGCTCAGGGCGGACTGGGTGCTCAGGTAGTGGTTGTCGGGCAGCAGCACGGGGCCGTCGC
CGATGGGGGTGTTCTGCTGGTAGTGGTCGGCGAGCTGCACGCTGCCGTCCTCGATGTTGTGGCGGATCTT
GAAGTTCACCTTGATGCCGTTCTTCTGCTTGTCGGCCATGATATAGACGTTGTGGCTGTTGTAGTTGTAC
TCCAGCTTGTGCCCCAGGATGTTGCCGTCCTCCTTGAAGTCGATGCCCTTCAGCTCGATGCGGTTCACCA
GGGTGTCGCCCTCGAACTTCACCTCGGCGCGGGTCTTGTAGTTGCCGTCGTCCTTGAAGAAGATGGTGCG
CTCCTGGACGTAGCCTTCGGGCATGGCGGACTTGAAGAAGTCGTGCTGCTTCATGTGGTCGGGGTAGCGG
CTGAAGCACTGCACGCCGTAGGTCAGGGTGGTCACGAGGGTGGGCCAGGGCACGGGCAGCTTGCCGGTGG
TGCAGATGAACTTCAGGGTCAGCTTGCCGTAGGTGGCATCGCCCTCGCCCTCGCCGGACACGCTGAACTT
GTGGCCGTTTACGTCGCCGTCCAGCTCGACCAGGATGGGCACCACCCCGGTGAACAGCTCCTCGCCCTTG
CTCACCATCGGTCCAGGATTCTCTTCGACATCTCCGGCTTGTTTCAGCAGAGAGAAGTTTGTTGCATCGC
CATCTTCCAGCAGGCGCACCATTGCCCCTGTTTCACTATCCAGGTTACGGATATAGTTCATGACAATATT
TACATTGGTCCAGCCACCAGCTTGCATGATCTCCGGTATTGAAACTCCAGCGCGGGCCATATCTCGCGCG
GCTCCGACACGGGCACTGTGTCCAGACCAGGCCAGGTATCTCTGACCAGAGTCATCCTTAGCGCCGTAAA
TCAATCGATGAGTTGCTTCAAAAATCCCTTCCAGGGCGCGAGTTGATAGCTGGCTGGTGGCAGATGGCGC
GGCAACACCATTTTTTCTGACCCGGCAAAACAGGTAGTTATTCGGATCATCAGCTACACCAGATACGGAA
ATCCATCGCTCGACCAGTTTAGTTACCCCCAGGCTAAGTGCCTTCTCTACACCTGCGGTGCTAACCAGCG
TTTTCGTTCTGCCAATATGGATTAACATTCTCCCACCGTCAGTACGTGAGATATCTTTAACCCTGATCCT
GGCAATTTCGGCTATACGTAACAGGGTGTTATAAGCAATCCCCAGAAATGCCAGATTACGTATATCCTGG
CAGCGATCGCTATTTTCCATGAGTGAACGAACCTGGTCGAAATCAGTGCGTTCGAACGCTAGAGCCTGTT
TTGCACGTTCACCGGCATCAACGTTTTCTTTTCGGATCCGCCGCATAACCAGTGAAACAGCATTGCTGTC
ACTTGGTCGTGGCAGCCCGGACCGACGATGAAGCATGTTTAGCTGGCCCAAATGTTGCTGGATAGTTTTT
ACTGCCAGACCGCGCGCCTGAAGATATAGAAGATAATCGCGAACATCTTCAGGTTCTGCGGGAAACCATT
TCCGGTTATTCAACTTGCACCATGCCGCCCACGACCGGCAAACGGACTGAAGCATTTTCCAGGTATGCTC
AGAAAACGCCTGGCGATCCCTGAACATGTCCATCAGGTTCTTGCGAACCTCATCACTCGTTGCATCGACC
GGTAATGCAGGCAAATTTTGGTGTACGGTCAGTAAATTGGACACCTTCCTCTTCTTCTTGGGCATGGTAG
ATCCTCTAGAACCGGTCCTGTGTTCTGGCGGCAAACCCGTTGCGAAAAAGAACGTTCACGGCGACTACTG
CACTTATATACGGTTCTCCCCCACCCTCGGGAAAAAGGCGGAGCCAGTACACGACATCACTTTCCCAGTT
TACCCCGCGCCACCTTCTCTAGGCACCGGATCAATTGCCGACCCCTCCCCCCAACTTCTCGGGGACTGTG
GGCGATGTGCGCTCTGCCCACTGACGGGCACCGGAGCCAATTCCCACTCCTTTCAAGACCTAGCTAGCGA
ATTCAAAAAAGCACCGACTCGGTGCCACTTTTTCAAGTTGATAACGGACTAGCCTTATTTTAACTTGCTA
TTTCTAGCTCTAAAACTGACATAATTCAAGAGGTCTCGGTGTTTCGTCCTTTCCACAAGATATATAAAGC
CAAGAAATCGAAATACTTTCAAGTTACGGTAAGCATATGATAGTCCATTTTAAAACATAATTTTAAAACT
GCAAACTACCCAAGAAATTATTACTTTCTACGTCACGTATTTTGTACTAATATCTTTGTGTTTACAGTCA
AATTAATTCTAATTATCTCTCTAACAGCCTTGTATCGTATATGCAAATATGAAGGAATCATGGGAAATAG
GCCCTCGGTACCTTAATTAACCAAACTGGATCTCTGCTGTCCCTGTAATAAACCCGAAAATTTTGAATTT
TTGTAATTTGTTTTTGTAATTCTTTAGTTTGTATGTCTGTTGCTATTATGTCTACTATTCTTTCCCCTGC
ACTGTACCCCCCAATCCCCCCTTTTCTTTTAAAATTGTGGATGAATACTGCCATTTGTCTGCAGAATTGG
CGCACGCAGTGCCGATCCGTTCACTAATCGAATGGATCTGTCTCTGTCTCTCTCTCCACCTTCTTCTTCT
ATTCCTTCGGGCCTGTCGGGTCCCCTCGGGGTTGGGAGGTGGGTCTGAAACGATAATGGTGAATATCCCT
GCCTAACTCTATTCACTATAGAAAGTACAGCAAAAACTATTCTTAAACCTACCAAGCCTCCTACTATCAT
TATGAATAATTTTATATACCACAGCCAATTTGTTATGTTAAACCAATTCCACAAACTTGCCCATTTATCT
AATTCCAATAATTCTTGTTCATTCTTTTCTTGCTGGTTTTGCGATTCTTCAATTAAGGAGTGTATTAAGC
TTGTGTAATTGTTAATTTCTCTGTCCCACTCCATCCAGGTCGTGTGATTCCAAATCTGTTCCAGAGATTT
ATTACTCCAACTAGCATTCCAAGGCACAGCAGTGGTGCAAATGAGTTTTCCAGAGCAACCCCAAATCCCC
AGGAGCTGTTGATCCTTTAGGTATCTTTCCACAGCCAGGATTCTTGCCTGGAGCTGCTTGATGCCCCAGA
CTGTGAGTTGCAACAGATGCTGTTGCGCCTCAATAGCCCTCAGCAAATTGTTCTGCTGCTGCACTATACC
AGACAATAATTGTCTGGCCTGTACCGTCAGCGTCATTGACGCTGCGCCCATAGTGCTTCCTGCTGCTCCC
AAGAACCCAAGGAACAAAGCTCCTATTCCCACTGCTCTTTTTTCTCTCTGCACCACTCTTCTCTTTGCCT
TGGTGGGTGCTACTCCTAATGGTTCAATTTTTACTACTTTATATTTATATAATTCACTTCTCCAATTGTC
CCTCATATCTCCTCCTCCAGGTCTGAAGATCAGCGGCCGCTTGCTGTGCGGTGGTCTTACTTTTGTTTTG
CTCTTCCTCTATCTTGTCTAAAGCTTCCTTGGTGTCTTTTATCTCTATCCTTTGATGCACACAATAGAGG
GTTGCTACTGTATTATATAATGATCTAAGTTCTTCTGATCCTGTCTGAAGGGATGGTTGTAGCTGTCCCA
GTATTTGTCTACAGCCTTCTGATGTTTCTAACAGGCCAGGATTAACTGCGAATCGTTCTAGCTCCCTGCT
TGCCCATACTATATGTTTTAATTTATATTTTTTCTTTCCCCCTGGCCTTAACCGAATTTTTTCCCATCGC
GATCTAATTCTCCCCCGCTTAATACTGACGCTCTCGCACCCATCTCTCTCCTTCTAGCCTCCGCTAGTCA
AAATTTTTGGCGTACTCACCAGTCGCCGCCCCTCGCCTCTTGCCGTGCGCGCTTCAGCAAGCCGAGTCCT
GCGTCGAGAGAGCTCCTCTGGTTTCCCTTTCGCTTTCAAGTCCCTGTTCGGGCGCCACTGCTAGAGATTT
TCCACACTGACTAAAAGGGTCTGAGGGATCTCTAGTTACCAGAGTCACACAACAGACGGGCACACACTAC
TTGAAGCACTCAAGGCAAGCTTTATTGAGGCTTAAGCAGTGGGTTCCCTAGTTAGCCAGAGAGCTCCCAG
GCTCAGATCTGGTCTAACCAGAGAGACCCAGTACAGGCAAAACGCGCTGCTTATATAGACCTCCCACCGT
ACACGCCTACCGCCCATTTGCGTCAATGGGGCGGAGTTGTTACGACATTTTGGAAAGTCCCGTTGATTTT
GGTGCCAAAACAAACTCCCATTGACGTCAATGGGGTGGAGACTTGGAAATCCCCGTGAGTCAAACCGCTA
TCCACGCCCATTGATGTACTGCCAAAACCGCATCACCATGGTAATAGCGATGACTAATACGTAGATGTAC
TGCCAAGTAGGAAAGTCCCATAAGGTCATGTACTGGGCATAATGCCAGGCGGGCCATTTACCGTCATTGA
CGTCAATAGGGGGCGTACTTGGCATATGATACACTTGATGTACTGCCAAGTGGGCAGTTTACCGTAAATA
CTCCACCCATTGACGTCAATGGAAAGTCCCTATTGGCGTTACTATGGGAACATACGTCATTATTGACGTC
AATGGGCGGGGGTCGTTGGGCGGTCAGCCAGGCGGGCCATTTACCGTAAGTTATGTAACGCGGAACTCCA
TATATGGGCTATGAACTAATGACCCCGTAATTGATTACTATTAATAACTAGTCAATAATCAATGTCAACG
CGTATATCTGGCCCGTACATCGCGAAGCAGCGCAAAACGCCTAACCCTAAGCAGATTCTTCATGCAATTG
TCGGTCAAGCCTTGCCTTGTTGTAGCTTAAATTTTGCTCGCGCACTACTCAGCGACCTCCAACACACAAG
CAGGGAGCAGATACTGGCTTAACTATGCGGCATCAGAGCAGATTGTACTGAGAGTGCACCATAGGGGATC
GGGAGATCTCCCGATCCGTCGACGTCAGGTGGCACTTTTCGGGGAAATGTGCGCGGAACCCCTATTTGTT
TATTTTTCTAAATACATTCAAATATGTATCCGCTCATGAGACAATAACCCTGATAAATGCTTCAATAATA
TTGAAAAAGGAAGAGTATGAGTATTCAACATTTCCGTGTCGCCCTTATTCCCTTTTTTGCGGCATTTTGC
CTTCCTGTTTTTGCTCACCCAGAAACGCTGGTGAAAGTAAAAGATGCTGAAGATCAGTTGGGTGCACGAG
TGGGTTACATCGAACTGGATCTCAACAGCGGTAAGATCCTTGAGAGTTTTCGCCCCGAAGAACGTTTTCC
AATGATGAGCACTTTTAAAGTTCTGCTATGTGGCGCGGTATTATCCCGTATTGACGCCGGGCAAGAGCAA
CTCGGTCGCCGCATACACTATTCTCAGAATGACTTGGTTGAGTACTCACCAGTCACAGAAAAGCATCTTA
CGGATGGCATGACAGTAAGAGAATTATGCAGTGCTGCCATAACCATGAGTGATAACACTGCGGCCAACTT
ACTTCTGACAACGATCGGAGGACCGAAGGAGCTAACCGCTTTTTTGCACAACATGGGGGATCATGTAACT
CGCCTTGATCGTTGGGAACCGGAGCTGAATGAAGCCATACCAAACGACGAGCGTGACACCACGATGCCTG
TAGCAATGGCAACAACGTTGCGCAAACTATTAACTGGCGAACTACTTACTCTAGCTTCCCGGCAACAATT
AATAGACTGGATGGAGGCGGATAAAGTTGCAGGACCACTTCTGCGCTCGGCCCTTCCGGCTGGCTGGTTT
ATTGCTGATAAATCTGGAGCCGGTGAGCGTGGGTCTCGCGGTATCATTGCAGCACTGGGGCCAGATGGTA
AGCCCTCCCGTATCGTAGTTATCTACACGACGGGGAGTCAGGCAACTATGGATGAACGAAATAGACAGAT
CGCTGAGATAGGTGCCTCACTGATTAAGCATTGGTAACTGTCAGACCAAGTTTACTCATATATACTTTAG
ATTGATTTAAAACTTCATTTTTAATTTAAAAGGATCTAGGTGAAGATCCTTTTTGATAATCTCATGACCA
AAATCCCTTAACGTGAGTTTTCGTTCCACTGAGCGTCAGACCCCGTAGAAAAGATCAAAGGATCTTCTTG
AGATCCTTTTTTTCTGCGCGTAATCTGCTGCTTGCAAACAAAAAAACCACCGCTACCAGCGGTGGTTTGT
TTGCCGGATCAAGAGCTACCAACTCTTTTTCCGAAGGTAACTGGCTTCAGCAGAGCGCAGATACCAAATA
CTGTTCTTCTAGTGTAGCCGTAGTTAGGCCACCACTTCAAGAACTCTGTAGCACCGCCTACATACCTCGC
TCTGCTAATCCTGTTACCAGTGGCTGCTGCCAGTGGCGATAAGTCGTGTCTTACCGGGTTGGACTCAAGA
CGATAGTTACCGGATAAGGCGCAGCGGTCGGGCTGAACGGGGGGTTCGTGCACACAGCCCAGCTTGGAGC
GAACGACCTACACCGAACTGAGATACCTACAGCGTGAGCTATGAGAAAGCGCCACGCTTCCCGAAGGGAG
AAAGGCGGACAGGTATCCGGTAAGCGGCAGGGTCGGAACAGGAGAGCGCACGAGGGAGCTTCCAGGGGGA
AACGCCTGGTATCTTTATAGTCCTGTCGGGTTTCGCCACCTCTGACTTGAGCGTCGATTTTTGTGATGCT
CGTCAGGGGGGCGGAGCCTATGGAAAAACGCCAGCAACGCGGCCTTTTTACGGTTCCTGGCCTTTTGCTG
GCCTTTTGCTCACATGTTCTTTCCTGCGTTATCCCCTGATTCTGTGGATAACCGTATTACCGCCTTTGAG
TGAGCTGATACCGCTCGCCGCAGCCGAACGACCGAGCGCAGCGAGTCAGTGAGCGAGGAAGCGGAAGAGC
GCCCAATACGCAAACCGCCTCTCCCCGCGCGTTGGCCGATTCATTAATGCAGCTGGCACGACAGGTTTCC
CGACTGGAAAGCGGGCAGTGAGCGCAACGCAATTAATGTGAGTTAGCTCACTCATTAGGCACCCCAGGCT
TTACACTTTATGCTTCCGGCTCGTATGTTGTGTGGAATTGTGAGCGGATAACAATTTCACACAGGAAACA
GCTATGACCATGATTACGCCAAGCTCTAGCTAGAGGTCGACGGTATACAGACATGATAAGATACATTGAT
GAGTTTGGACAAACCACAACTAGAATGCAGTGAAAAAAATGCTTTATTTGTGAAATTTGTGATGCTATTG
CTTTATTTGTAACCATTATAAGCTGCAATAAACAAGTTGGGGTGGGCGAAGAACTCCAGCATGAGATCCC
CGCGCTGGAGGATCATCCAGCCGGCGTCCCGGAAAACGATTCCGAAGCCCAACCTTTCATAGAAGGCGGC
GGTGGAATCGAAATCTCGTAGCACGTGTCAGTCCTGCTCCTCGGCCACGAAGTGCACGCAGTTGCCGGCC
GGGTCGCGCAGGGCGAACTCCCGCCCCCACGGCTGCTCGCCGATCTCGGTCATGGCCGGCCCGGAGGCGT
CCCGGAAGTTCGTGGACACGACCTCCGACCACTCGGCGTACAGCTCGTCCAGGCCGCGCACCCACACCCA
GGCCAGGGTGTTGTCCGGCACCACCTGGTCCTGGACCGCGCTGATGAACAGGGTCACGTCGTCCCGGACC
ACACCGGCGAAGTCGTCCTCCACGAAGTCCCGGGAGAACCCGAGCCGGTCGGTCCAGAACTCGACCGCTC
CGGCGACGTCGCGCGCGGTGAGCACCGGAACGGCACTGGTCAACTTGGCCATGGTTTAGTTCCTCACCTT
GTCGTATTATACTATGCCGATATACTATGCCGATGATTAATTGTCAACACGTGCTGATCAGATCCGAAAA
TGGATATACAAGCTCCCGGGAGCTTTTTGCAAAAGCCTAGGCCTCCAAAAAAGCCTCCTCACTACTTCTG
GAATAGCTCAGAGGCAGAGGCGGCCTCGGCCTCTGCATAAAT
Features (pLannotate 1.2.2; 34 found; start..end, strand, type, name):
    257..685     -  rep_origin     f1 ori (sequence partly withheld): f1 bacteriophage origin of replication; arrow indicates direction of (+) strand synthesis
    706..727     -  promoter       SV40 promoter (fragment): SV40 enhancer and early promoter
    731..955     -  polyA_signal   bGH poly(A) signal: bovine growth hormone polyadenylation signal
    987..1220    -  LTR            3' LTR (ΔU3): self-inactivating 3' long terminal repeat (LTR) from HIV-1
   1222..1241    -  misc_feature   cPPT/CTS (fragment): central polypurine tract and central termination sequence of HIV-1
   1292..1880    -  misc_feature   WPRE: woodchuck hepatitis virus posttranscriptional regulatory element
   1896..2411    -  CDS            Nluc: NanoLuc® luciferase human codon-optimized
   2427..3143    -  CDS            EGFP: EGFP is a basic (constitutively fluorescent) green fluorescent protein published in 1996, derived from Aequorea victoria. It is reported to be a rapidly-maturing weak dimer with moderate acid sensitivity.
   3201..4228    -  CDS            Cre (fragment): site-specific recombinase Cre is a site-specific recombinase from bacteriophage P1. Recombination occurs at loxP sequences.
   4273..4484    -  promoter       EF-1α core promoter: core promoter for human elongation factor EF-1α
   4510..4528    -  CDS            small t antigen (fragment): SV40 (simian virus 40) small t antigen
   4546..4621    -  misc_RNA       gRNA scaffold: guide RNA scaffold for the Streptococcus pyogenes CRISPR/Cas9 system
   4651..4891    -  promoter       U6 promoter: RNA polymerase III promoter for human U6 snRNA
   4942..5059    -  misc_feature   cPPT/CTS: central polypurine tract and central termination sequence of HIV-1
   5109..5209    -  CDS            Rev (fragment): human immunodeficiency virus 1 (HIV-1) Rev protein; rev; enhances nuclear export of unspliced and incompletely spliced viral mRNAs
   5586..5819    -  misc_feature   RRE: The Rev response element (RRE) of HIV-1 allows for Rev-dependent mRNA export from the nucleus to the cytoplasm.
   5965..6328    -  CDS            HIV-1 gag (fragment): gag protein from human immunodeficiency virus 1; gag
   6312..6437    -  misc_feature   HIV-1 Ψ: packaging signal of human immunodeficiency virus type 1
   6484..6664    -  LTR            5' LTR (truncated): truncated 5' long terminal repeat (LTR) from HIV-1
   6682..6881    -  promoter       CMV promoter: human cytomegalovirus (CMV) immediate early promoter
   6882..7261    -  enhancer       CMV enhancer: human cytomegalovirus immediate early enhancer
   7416..7468    +  misc_feature   bom (fragment): basis of mobility region from pBR322
   7527..7631    +  promoter       AmpR promoter: bla
   7632..8492    +  CDS            AmpR: β-lactamase; bla; confers resistance to ampicillin, carbenicillin, and related antibiotics
   8663..9251    +  rep_origin     ori: high-copy-number ColE1/pMB1/pBR322/pUC origin of replication
   9434..9526    +  CDS            lacI (fragment): lac repressor; lacI; The lac repressor binds to the lac operator to inhibit transcription in E. coli. This inhibition can be relieved by adding lactose or isopropyl-β-D-thiogalactopyranoside (IPTG).
   9539..9560    +  protein_bind   CAP binding site: CAP binding activates transcription in the presence of cAMP. E. coli catabolite activator protein
   9575..9605    +  promoter       lac promoter: promoter for the E. coli lac operon
   9613..9629    +  protein_bind   lac operator: The lac repressor binds to the lac operator to inhibit transcription in E. coli. This inhibition can be relieved by adding lactose or isopropyl-β-D-thiogalactopyranoside (IPTG). lac repressor encoded by lacI
   9702..9823    -  polyA_signal   SV40 poly(A) signal: SV40 polyadenylation signal
   9818..9943    -  CDS            ble (fragment): BLE_KLEPN - Experimental evidence at protein level: Swiss-Prot protein existence level 1. Binding protein with a strong affinity to the bleomycin family of antibiotics. Binds to CL990; an antimitotic-antibiotic compound. From Klebsiella pneumoniae.
   9953..10327   -  CDS            BleoR: antibiotic-binding protein; Sh ble from Streptoalloteichus hindustanus; confers resistance to bleomycin, phleomycin, and Zeocin™
  10346..10393   -  promoter       EM7 promoter: synthetic bacterial promoter&nbsp
  10441..243     -  promoter       SV40 promoter (across the origin): SV40 enhancer and early promoter
