[The description below was written by a language model from this plasmid's Addgene catalogue record and pLannotate feature annotations shown in this document.]
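Description:
Lenti-sgRNA-Cre-GpNLuc-sgmATM is a third-generation-style, self-inactivating HIV-1 lentiviral transfer plasmid of about 10.5 kb built on a LentiCRISPR V2-Cre-NLuc backbone. It is propagated in E. coli through a high-copy ColE1/pUC origin with ampicillin selection (AmpR). The backbone outside the viral region also carries an f1 origin and an SV40/EM7-driven BleoR cassette with an SV40 poly(A) signal. Viral genomic RNA is transcribed from a CMV enhancer/promoter fused to a truncated 5' LTR. The packaged region includes the Ψ packaging signal with a gag fragment, the RRE for Rev-dependent nuclear export, the cPPT/CTS, a WPRE to boost transcript expression, and a ΔU3 3' LTR followed by a bGH poly(A) signal.

The payload has two expression units. A human U6 Pol III promoter drives a guide RNA joined to the S. pyogenes Cas9 scaffold and directed against mouse Atm; the record does not give the guide sequence. Downstream, an EF-1α core promoter drives Cre recombinase followed by EGFP and NanoLuc. The latter two lie closely adjacent, consistent with the GpNLuc fusion reporter, which gives both fluorescence and bioluminescence readouts. How Cre is linked to the reporter is not annotated.

The catalogue purpose line says the vector expresses Cas9, but the feature table shows no Cas9 coding sequence and shows Cre in that position, matching the plasmid name. Cas9 would therefore presumably have to come from the target cells, for example from a Cre-activatable allele, although the record does not state this. The vector appears suited to Atm knockout combined with Cre-mediated recombination and tracking of transduced mouse cells, and the associated work concerns tumorigenesis.
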