Addgene plasmid #208392: Lenti-sgRNA-Cre-GpNLuc-sgmATM
Purpose: Lentiviral vector expressing Cas9, GpNLuc, and sgRNA targeting murine ATM gene.
Depositing lab: Gaorav Gupta. Depositing organization: University of North Carolina at Chapel Hill. Publication: MRE11 liberates cGAS from nucleosome sequestration during tumorigenesis. Cho MG, Kumar RJ, Lin CC, Boyer JA, Shahir JA, Fagan-Solis K, Simpson DA, Fan C, Foster CE, Goddard AM, Lerner LM, Ellington SW, Wang Q, Wang Y, Ho AY, Liu P, Perou CM, Zhang Q, McGinty RK, Purvis JE, Gupta GP. Nature. 2024 Jan 10. doi: 10.1038/s41586-023-06889-6. PubMed 38200309.
Backbone
  Vector backbone: LentiCRISPR V2-Cre-NLuc
  Vector type: Mammalian Expression, Lentiviral, Luciferase
Growth in bacteria
  Bacterial resistance: Ampicillin, 100 μg/mL
  Growth temperature: 37°C
  Growth strain: NEB Stable
  Copy number: High Copy
Gene/Insert
  Gene/Insert name: sgATM
  gRNA/shRNA sequence: Unspecified
  Species: M. musculus (mouse)
  Mutation: WT
  Entrez Gene: Atm (a.k.a. C030026E19Rik)
  Cloning method: Gibson Cloning
  Sequencing primers: 5′ Unknown
Terms and licenses: Academic/Nonprofit Terms; Industry Terms: Not Available to Industry
How to cite: Lenti-sgRNA-Cre-GpNLuc-sgmATM was a gift from Gaorav Gupta (Addgene plasmid # 208392 ; http://n2t.net/addgene:208392 ; RRID:Addgene_208392)
